Addgene plasmid #36946: pET16b-Trx CC32/35SS
Depositing lab: Anna Blom. Depositing organization: Lund University. Publication: Truncated and full-length thioredoxin-1 have opposing activating and inhibitory properties for human complement with relevance to endothelial surfaces. King BC, Nowakowska J, Karsten CM, Kohl J, Renstrom E, Blom AM. J Immunol. 2012 Apr 15;188(8):4103-12. Epub 2012 Mar 19. 10.4049/jimmunol.1101295 PubMed 22430737.
Backbone
  Vector backbone: pET16b
  Backbone manufacturer: Novagen
  Backbone size w/o insert (bp): 5711
  Total vector size (bp): 6000
  Modifications to backbone: none
  Vector type: Bacterial Expression
Growth in bacteria
  Bacterial resistance: Ampicillin, 100 μg/mL
  Growth temperature: 37°C
  Growth strain: DH5alpha
  Growth instructions: Expression of protein in BL21 cells and purification by His tag
  Copy number: Unknown
Gene/Insert
  Gene/Insert name: Thioredoxin 1 (alt names: Trx-1; Trx; TXN)
  Species: H. sapiens (human)
  Insert size (bp): 318
  Mutation: both active site cysteines (32,35) mutated to serine
  GenBank ID: NM_003329
  Entrez Gene: TXN (a.k.a. TRDX, TRX, TRX1, TXN1, Trx80)
  Promoter: T7
  Tag / fusion protein: His tag (N terminal on backbone)
  Cloning method: Restriction Enzyme; 5′ cloning site NdeI (not destroyed); 3′ cloning site BamHI (not destroyed)
  Sequencing primers: 5′ T7; 3′ T7 terminator
Resource information
  A portion of this plasmid was derived from a plasmid made by: Original unmutated gene obtained from Origene
Terms and licenses: Academic/Nonprofit Terms; Industry Terms: Not Available to Industry
How to cite: pET16b-Trx CC32/35SS was a gift from Anna Blom (Addgene plasmid # 36946 ; http://n2t.net/addgene:36946 ; RRID:Addgene_36946)
