[The description below was written by a language model from this plasmid's Addgene catalogue record.]
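Description:
pET16b-Trx CC32/35SS is a bacterial expression plasmid built on the unmodified Novagen pET16b backbone (about 5.7 kb, giving a construct of roughly 6 kb) and carrying a mutant form of human thioredoxin 1 (TXN, also called Trx-1). It is selected with ampicillin and maintained in a standard cloning strain such as DH5alpha. The record lists its copy number as unknown and includes no feature table, so the origin of replication and other backbone elements are not itemised.

The 318 bp thioredoxin coding sequence was inserted between the NdeI and BamHI sites, both of which remain intact. This places it under the T7 promoter and in frame with the N-terminal His tag supplied by the backbone. Transcription therefore depends on T7 RNA polymerase, so protein is produced in a BL21-type expression host rather than in the cloning strain, and the tag allows recovery of the product by metal-affinity purification. The insert was derived from an unmutated commercial clone and carries serine substitutions at both active-site cysteines (positions 32 and 35). These residues form the redox-active dithiol motif of thioredoxin, so replacing them is expected to abolish its oxidoreductase activity.

The construct is used to produce recombinant, redox-inactive human thioredoxin 1. The associated study examined how full-length and truncated thioredoxin-1 affect the human complement system. In that setting, such a mutant would typically serve as a control to test whether an observed effect depends on the catalytic site, although the record does not spell out that role.
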