>Addgene plasmid #36946 | pET16b-Trx CC32/35SS | addgene partial sequence | sequence record 48242 | T7 5'-TAATACGACTCACTATAGGG-3'
TTGTTTAACTTTAAGAAGGAGATATACCATGGGCCATCATCATCATCATCATCATCATCATCACAGCAGC
GGCCATATCGAAGGTCGTCATATGGTGAAGCAGATCGAGAGCAAGACTGCTTTTCAGGAAGCCTTGGACG
CTGCAGGTGATAAACTTGTAGTAGTTGACTTCTCAGCCACGTGGAGTGGGCCTAGCAAAATGATCAAGCC
TTTCTTTCATTCCCTCTCTGAAAAGTATTCCAACGTGATATTCCTTGAAGTAGATGTGGATGACTGTCAG
GATGTTGCTTCAGAGTGTGAAGTCAAATGCATGCCAACATTCCAGTTTTTTAAGAAGGGACAAAAGGTGG
GTGAATTTTCTGGAGCCAATAAGGAAAAGCTTGAAGCCACCATTAATGAATTAGTCTAAGGATCCGGCTG
CTAACAAAGCCCGAAAGGAAGCTGAGTTGGCTGCTGCCACCGCTGAGCAATAACTAGCATAACCCCTTGG
GGCCTCTAAACGGGTCTTGAGGGGTTTTTTGCTGAAAGGAGGAACTATATCCGGATATCCCGCAAGAGGC
CCGGCAGTACCGGCATAACCAAGCCTATGCCTACAGCATCCAGGGTGACGGTGCCGAGGATGACGATGAG
CGCATTGTTAGATTTCATACACGGTGCCTGACTGCGTTAGCAATTTAACTGTGATAAACTACCGCATTAA
AGCTTATCGATGATAAGCTGTCAAACATGAGAATTCTTGAAGACGAAAGGGCCTCGTGATACGCCTATTT
